Addgene plasmid #60540: pDONR221 MLK1
Purpose: Donor vector for human MLK1
Depositing lab: John Brognard. Depositing organization: Cancer Research UK Manchester Institute (CRUK-MI). Publication: Targeted genetic dependency screen facilitates identification of actionable mutations in FGFR4, MAP3K9, and PAK5 in lung cancer. Fawdar S, Trotter EW, Li Y, Stephenson NL, Hanke F, Marusiak AA, Edwards ZC, Ientile S, Waszkowycz B, Miller CJ, Brognard J. Proc Natl Acad Sci U S A. 2013 Jul 23;110(30):12426-31. doi: 10.1073/pnas.1305207110. Epub 2013 Jul 8. PubMed 23836671.
Backbone
  Vector backbone: pDONR221
  Backbone manufacturer: Invitrogen
  Backbone size w/o insert (bp): 4762
  Vector type: Gateway Donor vector
Growth in bacteria
  Bacterial resistance: Kanamycin, 50 μg/mL
  Growth temperature: 37°C
  Growth strain: DH5alpha
  Copy number: High Copy
Gene/Insert
  Gene/Insert name: MLK1 (alt name: MAP3K9)
  Species: H. sapiens (human)
  Insert size (bp): 3357
  Entrez Gene: MAP3K9 (a.k.a. MEKK9, MLK1, PRKE1)
  Cloning method: Gateway Cloning
  Sequencing primers: 5′ M13F; 3′ M13R
Terms and licenses: Academic/Nonprofit Terms; Industry Terms: Not Available to Industry
How to cite: pDONR221 MLK1 was a gift from John Brognard (Addgene plasmid # 60540 ; http://n2t.net/addgene:60540 ; RRID:Addgene_60540)
