[The description below was written by a language model from this plasmid's Addgene catalogue record.]
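Description:
pDONR221 MLK1 is a Gateway entry-type clone built on the commercial pDONR221 donor backbone (4762 bp without insert), carrying the human MLK1 coding region, also known as MAP3K9 (aliases MEKK9, PRKE1), as an insert of about 3357 bp. It is a bacterial cloning plasmid rather than an expression vector: it is maintained at high copy in standard E. coli cloning strains and selected with kanamycin. The record provides no feature table, so the origin of replication, the exact recombination sites and the insert boundaries are not itemised. In general, inserting a gene into a pDONR vector by BP recombination replaces the donor's counter-selectable cassette and leaves the gene flanked by attL sites. M13 forward and reverse priming sites in the backbone flank the insert and are listed for sequence verification.

No promoter, epitope tag or reporter is recorded, which fits the role of a donor or entry clone: the gene is not meant to be expressed from this plasmid. It instead serves as a sequence-verified source from which MLK1 can be transferred by LR recombination into Gateway destination vectors that supply the promoter, tags and selection needed for a given host. The record does not state whether the insert retains a stop codon or carries any mutation, so suitability for C-terminal fusions cannot be inferred. MAP3K9 encodes a mixed-lineage kinase, and the associated publication concerns a screen for actionable kinase mutations in lung cancer, suggesting the clone was used as a starting template for MLK1 expression constructs in that context.
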