>Addgene plasmid #60540 | pDONR221 MLK1 | addgene partial sequence | sequence record 99280 | M13-F20 5'-TGTAAAACGACGGCCAGT-3'
GACTGATAGTGACCTGTTCGTTGCAACAAATTGATGAGCAATGCTTTTTTATAATGCCAACTTTGTACAA
AAAAGCAGGCTTCGAGCCCTCCAGAGCGCTTCTCGGCTGCCTAGCGAGCGCCGCCGCTGCCGCCCCGCCG
GGGGAGGATGGAGCAGGGGCCGGGGCCGAGGAGGAGGAGGAGGAGGAGGAGGAGGCGGCGGCGGCGGTGG
GCCCCGGGGAGCTGGGCTGCGACGCGCCGCTGCCCTACTGGACGGCCGTGTTCGAGTACGAGGCGGCGGG
CGAGGACGAGCTGACCCTGCGGCTGGGCGACGTGGTGGAGGTGCTGTCCAAGGACTCGCAGGTGTCCGGC
GACGAGGGCTGGTGGACCGGGCAGCTGAACCAGCGGGTGGGCATCTTCCCCAGCAACTACGTGACCCCGC
GCAGCGCCTTCTCCAGCCGCTGCCAGCCCGGCGGCGAGGACCCCAGTTGCTACCCGCCCATTCAGTTGTT
AGAAATTGATTTTGCGGAGCTCACCTTGGAAGAGATTATTGGCATCGGGGGCTTTGGGAAGGTCTATCGT
GCTTTCTGGATAGGGGATGAGGTTGCTGTGAAAGCAGCTCGCCACGACCCTGATGAGGACATCAGCCAGA
CCATAGAGAATGTTCGCCAAGAGGCCAAGCTCTTCGCCATGCTGAAGCACCCCAACATCATTGCCCTAAG
AGGGGTATGTCTGAAGGAGCCCAACCTCTGCTTGGTCATGGAGTTTGCTCGTGGAGGACCTTTGAATAGA
GTGTTATCT
