>Addgene plasmid #60540 | pDONR221 MLK1 | addgene partial sequence | sequence record 99281 | M13-Rev 5'-CAGGAAACAGCTATGACC-3'
TAATGATTTTATTTTGACTGATAGTGACCTGTTCGTTGCAACAAATTGATAAGCAATGCTTTCTTATAAT
GCCAACTTTGTACAAGAAAGCTGGGTCCTAAGACCAGAACTCCTGCTGGATCTCATAAGGGGCAGGCCTG
TGTGTGTTCAGTTCCGCTCTGCACAGCGGCACGGTGCTGTCCTGACTCTGCCCCTCTGCATCCAGGTCCA
GGAGCGTCCGCTCAGTCGGGGGCAGCGGCCCTGCCTGGAACGGGAGCAGGGCTGGAAGTCCAGGCCGCTC
CTCTACAGTGCTGCTACTGCTAGCAAAGCAGGAGTCCAGGTTGCTGGGCGTCTCTGTGCTGGAGCTGTTG
GCTGGGGAGGTGCTGCGGGCATGGCTGGGGGACACAAACCACCAAGGGTCCAGCCGTTGCCGGTTGGCAG
AAGGACGCGGCCGAGGCAGAAACTCCAGAGTCTTGGGTCTCTCCAAGGTAGAGTCCTGCTGAGTGTTCCA
GCGCCTTGGGGTTGGGGGGAAGACCACATTGGGGTCAGGGAGACGGGGGAATTCACCTGGGTCTCGGCTG
GGACTGGGGGTTTTCAACATTCCTGCTCCAGGACTGGGGCTCAACCCATTGCTGGAGGGGCTCCTGCTGG
CTAGGAGAGTCTCTGGCTTAAGGGCCCCATCAGAAGGAGTCCGCCGGTGACTGCTGGGCTGCGAGGGGGT
GGTGAGGGTGACATGGGTGGGAGTCAGAGATTGGTTAGGATCTCGTTTGAAGCGCTCTACTCGGACATTG
ACCA
